>Addgene plasmid #159771 | pCVD313 | addgene full sequence | sequence record 314502 | Addgene NGS Result
TCTATCGAAGGATCTGCGATCGCTCCGGTGCCCGTCAGTGGGCAGAGCGCACATCGCCAACAGTCCCCGA
GAAGTTGGGGGGAGGGGTCGGCAATTGAACGGGTGCCTAGAGAAGGTGGCGCGGGGTAAACTGGGAAAGT
GATGTCGTGTACTGGCTCCGCCTTTTTCCCGAGGGTGGGGGAGAACCGTATATAAGTGCAGTAGTCGCCG
TGAACGTTCTTTTTCGCAACGGGTTTGCCGCCAGAACACAGCTGAAGCTTCGAGGGGCTCGCATCTCTCC
TTCACGCGCCCGCCGCCCTACCTGAGGCCGCCATCCACGCCGGTTGAGTCGCGTTCTGCCGCCTCCCGCC
TGTGGTGCCTCCTGAACTGCGTCCGCCGTCTAGGTAAGTTTAAAGCTCAGGTCGAGACCGGGCCTTTGTC
CGGCGCTCCCTTGGAGCCTACCTAGACTCAGCCGGCTCTCCACGCTTTGCCTGACCCTGCTTGCTCAACT
CTACGTCTTTGTTTCGTTTTCTGTTCTGCGCCGTTACAGATCCAAGCTGTGACCGGCGCCTACCTGAGAT
CACCGGCGAAGGAGGGCCACCATGCGAATGCAGCTGCTGCTGCTGATTGCGCTGAGCCTGGCGCTGGTGA
CCAACAGCACTAGTCAATCTACCATCGAAGAGCAGGCCAAAACATTCCTCGACTTCTTTGATAGCCAGGC
TGAAGACCTTTTCTACCAATCAAGTCTGGCTAGCTGGAATTACAATACAAACATTACAGAGGAGAACGTA
CAAAACATGAATAACGCAGGGGACAAGTGGAGCGCATTCCTTAAGGAACAAAGTACCCTTGCGCAAATGT
ATCCGCTGCAAGAGATTCAAAACCTGACGGTTAAGCTGCAACTTCAGGCCCTCCAACAAAATGGATCCTC
AGTCTTGTCAGAAGACAAAAGCAAGCGACTGAACACCATCCTTAACACCATGTCAACCATATATTCAACA
GGTAAAGTTTGCAATCCGGATAACCCCCAAGAATGTTTGCTTCTTGAACCCGGTCTCAACGAAATTATGG
CCAACAGTCTTGATTACAACGAGCGATTGTGGGCATGGGAAAGTTGGAGGAGTGAGGTAGGCAAACAGTT
GAGACCTCTTTATGAAGAGTACGTTGTCCTTAAAAATGAAATGGCTCGCGCGAATCATTATGAAGACTAT
GGTGACTACTGGAGGGGGGATTATGAGGTGAACGGGGTGGACGGATACGATTACTCTAGGGGCCAGCTGA
TAGAGGATGTCGAGCACACCTTTGAGGAGATTAAGCCGTTGTACGAACATTTGCACGCCTATGTCAGGGC
TAAGCTCATGAACGCTTATCCGAGTTATATCTCCCCGATAGGATGCTTGCCTGCTCACTTGTTGGGCGAT
ATGTGGGGACGCTTTTGGACCAACTTGTATTCCCTTACGGTACCGTTCGGCCAGAAACCAAATATCGACG
TGACAGACGCAATGGTGGATCAAGCATGGGATGCGCAACGAATCTTCAAGGAGGCAGAAAAATTTTTCGT
TTCAGTTGGACTCCCAAACATGACGCAGGGTTTCTGGGAGAACTCAATGTTGACAGATCCAGGTAATGTG
CAGAAAGCGGTTTGCCTCCCTACTGCATGGGATCTTGGTAAAGGGGACTTCCGCATACTCATGTGTACGA
AAGTAACTATGGACGACTTTCTTACTGCGCACCACGAGATGGGGCACATACAATACGATATGGCGTACGC
AGCTCAACCTTTCCTTCTGCGGAACGGGGCGAATGAAGGATTTCACGAGGCAGTGGGTGAGATTATGTCC
CTGTCAGCTGCCACTCCGAAACATCTGAAAAGCATCGGCCTGTTGAGCCCAGACTTCCAAGAAGATAATG
AGACCGAAATAAACTTCCTTCTGAAGCAAGCACTGACTATTGTAGGTACCTTGCCCTTTACATACATGCT
GGAGAAGTGGAGGTGGATGGTATTTAAGGGGGAGATACCGAAAGATCAATGGATGAAAAAGTGGTGGGAA
ATGAAAAGGGAGATCGTTGGCGTAGTTGAACCAGTACCGCATGATGAGACGTACTGCGATCCGGCTAGTC
TGTTCCATGTCTCTAATGATTACTCTTTCATCCGCTACTACACCCGCACGCTGTATCAATTCCAGTTCCA
AGAAGCTCTCTGTCAGGCTGCCAAGCACGAAGGACCGCTGCACAAATGCGACATTAGCAATTCTACAGAG
GCGGGTCAGAAGTTGTTCAATATGCTTAGACTGGGGAAGAGCGAACCGTGGACGCTCGCTTTGGAGAACG
TTGTTGGAGCTAAGAATATGAACGTCAGGCCCTTGCTGAATTACTTTGAACCTCTGTTTACGTGGTTGAA
AGACCAAAATAAAAACTCCTTTGTTGGGTGGAGTACTGACTGGTCCCCCTATGCGGACCAAAGCATCAAA
GTGAGGATAAGCCTAAAATCAGCTCTTGGAGATAAAGCATATGAATGGAACGACAATGAAATGTACCTGT
TCCGATCATCTGTTGCATATGCTATGAGGCAGTACTTTTTAAAAGTAAAAAATCAGATGATTCTTTTTGG
GGAGGAGGATGTGCGAGTGGCTAATTTGAAACCAAGAATCTCCTTTAATTTCTTTGTCACTGCACCTAAA
AATGTGTCTGATATCATTCCTAGAACTGAAGTTGAAAAGGCCATCAGGATGTCCCGGAGCCGTATCAATG
ATGCTTTCCGTCTGAATGACAACAGCCTAGAGTTTCTGGGGATACAGCCAACACTTGGACCTCCTAACCA
GCCCCCTGTTTCCACTAGTTCTGGTGGTGGTGGTGAGAATCTGTACTTTCAGAGCTCGGGCGGAGGATCG
GGTGGAGGCGAGCCCAAATCTTGTGACAAAACTCACACATGCCCCCCCTGCCCAGCGCCAGAATTGCTGG
GCGGACCCAGCGTGTTCCTGTTCCCCCCCAAACCTAAAGACACCCTGATGATCAGCCGAACCCCTGAGGT
GACCTGCGTGGTGGTGGACGTGAGCCACGAGGACCCCGAGGTGAAGTTCAACTGGTATGTGGACGGCGTG
GAGGTCCACAATGCCAAAACGAAGCCCAGGGAGGAGCAGTACAACAGCACCTACAGGGTAGTGAGCGTCT
TGACCGTGCTGCACCAGGACTGGCTGAACGGCAAGGAATACAAATGCAAGGTCAGCAATAAGGCTCTGCC
GGCTCCTATCGAGAAGACAATCAGCAAGGCAAAGGGCCAGCCACGCGAACCGCAGGTGTATACTCTGCCC
CCCAGCCGGGACGAGCTGACCAAGAACCAGGTGTCCCTGACCTGTCTGGTGAAAGGCTTCTACCCCAGCG
ACATCGCTGTGGAGTGGGAGAGTAACGGGCAGCCCGAGAACAACTACAAGACCACGCCTCCTGTGCTGGA
CAGCGACGGCAGCTTCTTCCTGTATAGCAAGCTCACCGTGGACAAGAGCAGGTGGCAACAGGGCAACGTG
TTCAGCTGCTCTGTGATGCACGAGGCCCTGCACAACCATTACACCCAGAAGAGTCTCAGTCTGAGCCCGG
GAAAGGGTGGAGGCGGATCCGGCCTGAACGACATCTTCGAGGCTCAGAAAATCGAATGGCACGAAGGCTA
ATCCCAGTGTCGCTAGCTGGCCAGACATGATAAGATACATTGATGAGTTTGGACAAACCACAACTAGAAT
GCAGTGAAAAAAATGCTTTATTTGTGAAATTTGTGATGCTATTGCTTTATTTGTAACCATTATAAGCTGC
AATAAACAAGTTAACAACAACAATTGCATTCATTTTATGTTTCAGGTTCAGGGGGAGGTGTGGGAGGTTT
TTTAAAGCAAGTAAAACCTCTACAAATGTGGTATGGAATTAATTCTAAAATACAGCATAGCAAAACTTTA
ACCTCCAAATCAAGCCTCTACTTGAATCCTTTTCTGAGGGATGAATAAGGCATAGGCATCAGGGGCTGTT
GCCAATGTGCATTAGCTGTTTGCAGCCTCACCTTCTTTCATGGAGTTTAAGATATAGTGTATTTTCCCAA
GGTTTGAACTAGCTCTTCATTTCTTTATGTTTTAAATGCACTGACCTCCCACATTCCCTTTTTAGTAAAA
TATTCAGAAATAATTTAAATACATCATTGCAATGAAAATAAATGTTTTTTATTAGGCAGAATCCAGATGC
TCAAGGCCCTTCATAATATCCCCCAGTTTAGTAGTTGGACTTAGGGAACAAAGGAACCTTTAATAGAAAT
TGGACAGCAAGAAAGCGAGCTTCTAGCTTATCCTCAGTCCTGCTCCTCTGCCACAAAGTGCACGCAGTTG
CCGGCCGGGTCGCGCAGGGCGAACTCCCGCCCCCACGGCTGCTCGCCGATCTCGGTCATGGCCGGCCCGG
AGGCGTCCCGGAAGTTCGTGGACACGACCTCCGACCACTCGGCGTACAGCTCGTCCAGGCCGCGCACCCA
CACCCAGGCCAGGGTGTTGTCCGGCACCACCTGGTCCTGGACCGCGCTGATGAACAGGGTCACGTCGTCC
CGGACCACACCGGCGAAGTCGTCCTCCACGAAGTCCCGGGAGAACCCGAGCCGGTCGGTCCAGAACTCGA
CCGCTCCGGCGACGTCGCGCGCGGTGAGCACCGGAACGGCACTGGTCAACTTGGCCATGATGGCTCCTCC
TGTCAGGAGAGGAAAGAGAAGAAGGTTAGTACAATTGCTATAGTGAGTTGTATTATACTATGCAGATATA
CTATGCCAATGATTAATTGTCAAACTAGGGCTGCAGGGTTCATAGTGCCACTTTTCCTGCACTGCCCCAT
CTCCTGCCCACCCTTTCCCAGGCATAGACAGTCAGTGACTTACCAAACTCACAGGAGGGAGAAGGCAGAA
GCTTGAGACAGACCCGCGGGACCGCCGAACTGCGAGGGGACGTGGCTAGGGCGGCTTCTTTTATGGTGCG
CCGGCCCTCGGAGGCAGGGCGCTCGGGGAGGCCTAGCGGCCAATCTGCGGTGGCAGGAGGCGGGGCCGAA
GGCCGTGCCTGACCAATCCGGAGCACATAGGAGTCTCAGCCCCCCGCCCCAAAGCAAGGGGAAGTCACGC
GCCTGTAGCGCCAGCGTGTTGTGAAATGGGGGCTTGGGGGGGTTGGGGCCCTGATTAGTCAAAACAAACT
CCCATTGACGTCAATGGGGTGGAGACTTGGAAATCCCCGTGAGTCAAACCGCTATCCACGCCCATTGATG
TACTGCCAAAACCGCATCATCATGGTAATAGCGATGACTAATACGTAGATGTACTGCCAAGTAGGAAAGT
CCCATAAGGTCATGTACTGGGCATAATGCCAGGCGGGCCATTTACCGTCATTGACGTCAATAGGGGGCGT
ACTTGGCATATGATACACTTGATGTACTGCCAAGTGGGCAGTTTACCGTAAATACTCCACCCATTGACGT
CAATGGAAAGTCCCTATTGGCGTTACTATGGGAACATACGTCATTATTGACGTCAATGGGCGGGGGTCGT
TGGGCGGTCAGCCAGGCGGGCCATTTACCGTAAGTTATGTAACGCCTGCAGGTTAATTAAGAACATGTGA
GCAAAAGGCCAGCAAAAGGCCAGGAACCGTAAAAAGGCCGCGTTGCTGGCGTTTTTCCATAGGCTCCGCC
CCCCTGACGAGCATCACAAAAATCGACGCTCAAGTCAGAGGTGGCGAAACCCGACAGGACTATAAAGATA
CCAGGCGTTTCCCCCTGGAAGCTCCCTCGTGCGCTCTCCTGTTCCGACCCTGCCGCTTACCGGATACCTG
TCCGCCTTTCTCCCTTCGGGAAGCGTGGCGCTTTCTCATAGCTCACGCTGTAGGTATCTCAGTTCGGTGT
AGGTCGTTCGCTCCAAGCTGGGCTGTGTGCACGAACCCCCCGTTCAGCCCGACCGCTGCGCCTTATCCGG
TAACTATCGTCTTGAGTCCAACCCGGTAAGACACGACTTATCGCCACTGGCAGCAGCCACTGGTAACAGG
ATTAGCAGAGCGAGGTATGTAGGCGGTGCTACAGAGTTCTTGAAGTGGTGGCCTAACTACGGCTACACTA
GAAGAACAGTATTTGGTATCTGCGCTCTGCTGAAGCCAGTTACCTTCGGAAAAAGAGTTGGTAGCTCTTG
ATCCGGCAAACAAACCACCGCTGGTAGCGGTGGTTTTTTTGTTTGCAAGCAGCAGATTACGCGCAGAAAA
AAAGGATCTCAAGAAGATCCTTTGATCTTTTCTACGGGGTCTGACGCTCAGTGGAACGAAAACTCACGTT
AAGGGATTTTGGTCATGGCTAGTTAATTAACATTTAAATCAGCGGCCGCAATAAAATATCTTTATTTTCA
TTACATCTGTGTGTTGGTTTTTTGTGTGAATCGTAACTAACATACGCTCTCCATCAAAACAAAACGAAAC
AAAACAAACTAGCAAAATAGGCTGTCCCCAGTAATCAATTACGGGGTCATTAGTTCATAGCCCATATATG
GAGTTCCGCGTTACATAACTTACGGTAAATGGCCCGCCTGGCTGACCGCCCAACGACCCCCGCCCATTGA
CGTCAATAATGACGTATGTTCCCATAGTAACGCCAATAGGGACTTTCCATTGACGTCAATGGGTGGAGTA
TTTACGGTAAACTGCCCACTTGGCAGTACATCAAGTGTATCATATGCCAAGTACGCCCCCTATTGACGTC
AATGACGGTAAATGGCCCGCCTGGCATTATGCCCAGTACATGACCTTATGGGACTTTCCTACTTGGCAGT
ACATCTACGTATTAGTCATCGCTATTACCATGGTGATGCGGTTTTGGCAGTACATCAATGGGCGTGGATA
GCGGTTTGACTCACGGGGATTTCCAAGTCTCCACCCCATTGACGTCAATGGGAGTTTGTTTTGGCACCAA
AATCAACGGGACTTTCCAAAATGTCGTAACAACTCCGCCCCATTGACGCAAATGGGCGGTAGGCGTGTAC
GGTGGGAGGTCTATATAAGCAGAGCTCTCTGGCTAACTAGAGAACCCACTGCTTACTGGCTTATCGAAAT
TAATACGACTCACTATAGGGAGACCCAAGCTGGCTAGTTAAGCTTGCCACCATGAAGGATAACACCGTGC
CACTGAAATTGATTGCCCTGTTAGCGAACGGTGAATTTCACTCTGGCGAGCAGTTGGGTGAAACGCTGGG
AATGAGCCGGGCGGCTATTAATAAACACATTCAGACACTGCGTGACTGGGGCGTTGATGTCTTTACCGTT
CCGGGTAAAGGATACAGCCTGCCTGAGCCTATCCAGTTACTTAATGCTAAACAGATATTGGGTCAGCTGG
ATGGCGGTAGTGTAGCCGTGCTGCCAGTGATTGACTCCACGAATCAGTACCTTCTTGATCGTATCGGAGA
GCTTAAATCGGGCGATGCTTGCATTGCAGAATACCAGCAGGCTGGCCGTGGTCGCCGGGGTCGGAAATGG
TTTTCGCCTTTTGGCGCAAACTTATATTTGTCGATGTTCTGGCGTCTGGAACAAGGCCCGGCGGCGGCGA
TTGGTTTAAGTCTGGTTATCGGTATCGTGATGGCGGAAGTATTACGCAAGCTGGGTGCAGATAAAGTTCG
TGTTAAATGGCCTAATGACCTCTATCTGCAGGATCGCAAGCTGGCAGGCATTCTGGTGGAGCTGACTGGC
AAAACTGGCGATGCGGCGCAAATAGTCATTGGAGCCGGGATCAACATGGCAATGCGCCGTGTTGAAGAGA
GTGTCGTTAATCAGGGGTGGATCACGCTGCAGGAAGCGGGGATCAATCTCGATCGTAATACGTTGGCGGC
CATGCTAATACGTGAATTACGTGCTGCGTTGGAACTCTTCGAACAAGAAGGATTGGCACCTTATCTGTCG
CGCTGGGAAAAGCTGGATAATTTTATTAATCGCCCAGTGAAACTTATCATTGGTGATAAAGAAATATTTG
GCATTTCACGCGGAATAGACAAACAGGGGGCTTTATTACTTGAGCAGGATGGAATAATAAAACCCTGGAT
GGGCGGTGAAATATCCCTGCGTAGTGCAGAAAAATAATCTAGAGGGCCCGCGGTTCGAACAAAAACTCAT
CTCAGAAGAGGATCTGAATATGCATACCGGTCATCATCACCATCACCATTGAGTTTAAACCCGCTGATCA
GCCTCGACTGTGCCTTCTAGTTGCCAGCCATCTGTTGTTTGCCCCTCCCCCGTGCCTTCCTTGACCCTGG
AAGGTGCCACTCCCACTGTCCTTTCCTAATAAAATGAGGAAATTGCATCGCATTGTCTGAGTAGGTGTCA
TTCTATTCTGGGGGGTGGGGTGGGGCAGGACAGCAAGGGGGAGGATTGGGAAGACAATAGCAGGCATGCT
GGGGATGCGGTGGGCTCTATGGCTTCTGAGGCGGGTGCAAGTGCAGGTGCCAGAACATTTC
Features (pLannotate 1.2.2; 24 found; start..end, strand, type, name):
     40..251     +  promoter       EF-1α core promoter: core promoter for human elongation factor EF-1α
    264..532     +  LTR            5' LTR (truncated): truncated 5' long terminal repeat (LTR) from human T-cell leukemia virus (HTLV) type 1
    593..609     +  CDS            KA2 (fragment): first 150 residues of the mouse kainate receptor subunit 2 mediates targeting to the neuronal soma (Shemesh et al., 2017)
    624..2813    +  CDS            ACE2 (fragment): ACE2_HUMAN - Experimental evidence at protein level: Swiss-Prot protein existence level 1. [Isoform 2]: (Microbial infection) Non-functional as a receptor for human coronavirus SARS-CoV-2. From Homo sapiens (Human).
   2839..2855    +  CDS            TEV site (fragment): tobacco etch virus (TEV) protease recognition and cleavage site
   2880..3575    +  CDS            IGHG1 (fragment): IGHG1_HUMAN - Experimental evidence at protein level: Swiss-Prot protein existence level 1. Constant region of immunoglobulin heavy chains. Immunoglobulins, also known as antibodies, are membrane-bound or secreted glycoproteins produced by B lymphocytes. In the recognition phase of humoral immunity, the membrane-bound immunoglobulins serve as receptors which, upon binding of a specific antigen, trigger the clonal expansion and differentiation of B lymphocytes into immunoglobulins- secreting plasma cells. Secreted immunoglobulins mediate the effector phase of humoral immunity, which results in
   3591..3635    +  CDS            AviTag™: peptide tag that allows for enzymatic biotinylation
   3671..3792    -  polyA_signal   SV40 poly(A) signal: SV40 polyadenylation signal
   3815..3886    -  CDS            large T antigen (fragment): large T antigen from SV40 (simian virus 40)
   3896..4290    -  polyA_signal   β-globin poly(A): human β-globin polyadenylation signal
   4307..4678    -  CDS            ble: BLE_STRHI - Experimental evidence at protein level: Swiss-Prot protein existence level 1. Binding protein with a strong affinity to the bleomycin family of antibiotics. From Streptoalloteichus hindustanus.
   4740..4783    -  promoter       EM7 promoter (fragment): synthetic bacterial promoter&nbsp
   5170..5269    -  promoter       CMV promoter (fragment): human cytomegalovirus (CMV) immediate early promoter
   5271..5574    -  enhancer       CMV enhancer: human cytomegalovirus immediate early enhancer
   5654..6242    -  rep_origin     ori: high-copy-number ColE1/pMB1/pBR322/pUC origin of replication
   6350..6398    +  polyA_signal   poly(A) signal: synthetic polyadenylation signal
   6409..6472    +  misc_feature   pause site (fragment): RNA polymerase II transcriptional pause signal from the human α2 globin gene
   6519..6822    +  enhancer       CMV enhancer: human cytomegalovirus immediate early enhancer
   6823..7026    +  promoter       CMV promoter: human cytomegalovirus (CMV) immediate early promoter
   7022..7055    +  LTR            5' LTR (truncated) (fragment): truncated 5' long terminal repeat (LTR) from HIV-1
   7071..7089    +  promoter       T7 promoter: promoter for bacteriophage T7 RNA polymerase
   7122..8084    +  CDS            birA: BIRA_ECOLI - Also known as bioR, dhbB. Experimental evidence at protein level: Swiss-Prot protein existence level 1. Acts both as a biotin--[acetyl-CoA-carboxylase] ligase and a biotin-operon repressor. In the presence of ATP, BirA activates biotin to form the BirA-biotinyl-5'-adenylate (BirA-bio-5'-AMP or holoBirA) complex. HoloBirA can either transfer the biotinyl moiety to the biotin carboxyl carrier protein (BCCP) subunit of acetyl-CoA carboxylase, or bind to the biotin operator site and inhibit transcription of the operon. From Escherichia coli (strain K12).
   8198..8422    +  polyA_signal   bGH poly(A) signal: bovine growth hormone polyadenylation signal
   8435..3       +  misc_feature   pause site (fragment) (across the origin): RNA polymerase II transcriptional pause signal from the human α2 globin gene
