[The description below was written by a language model from this plasmid's Addgene catalogue record and pLannotate feature annotations shown in this document.]
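Description:
pCVD313 is a mammalian expression plasmid built on the pFUSE backbone that produces an engineered, soluble form of human ACE2 fused to an immunoglobulin Fc domain. It is maintained in E. coli at high copy through a ColE1/pUC-type origin and selected with Zeocin via the Streptoalloteichus hindustanus ble gene. That marker sits behind both a bacterial EM7 promoter and CMV enhancer/promoter elements and is followed by a β-globin polyadenylation signal, an arrangement that allows the same resistance gene to be expressed in bacteria and in mammalian cells.

The main cassette is driven by the composite promoter typical of pFUSE vectors, an EF-1α core promoter joined to a truncated HTLV-1 5' LTR segment. It encodes the ACE2 extracellular region (through residue 740, per the construct's purpose) carrying the substitutions K31F, N33D, H34S, E35Q and H345L. Downstream in the same strand are a partial match to a TEV protease site, the human IgG1 heavy-chain constant (Fc) region and a C-terminal AviTag, with an SV40 poly(A) signal terminating the transcript. A very short match upstream of ACE2 annotated as a kainate receptor fragment is probably an annotation artefact; the record does not name the secretion signal. A second, independent cassette flanked by transcriptional pause sites uses the CMV enhancer/promoter to express E. coli BirA biotin ligase with a bGH poly(A) signal. Co-expression from the same plasmid should allow enzymatic biotinylation of the AviTag on the fusion protein.

The associated publication describes engineered ACE2 receptor traps that neutralize SARS-CoV-2, so this plasmid serves to produce one such mutated ACE2-Fc decoy. The Fc and biotin handles would suit purification, immobilization or binding assays. The record does not explain the role of each individual mutation.
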