Addgene plasmid #159771: pCVD313
Purpose: Expression vector for mutated Fc-fused ACE2(740)
Depositing lab: Jim Wells. Depositing organization: University of California, San Francisco (UCSF). Publication: Engineered ACE2 receptor traps potently neutralize SARS-CoV-2. Glasgow A, Glasgow J, Limonta D, Solomon P, Lui I, Zhang Y, Nix MA, Rettko NJ, Zha S, Yamin R, Kao K, Rosenberg OS, Ravetch JV, Wiita AP, Leung KK, Lim SA, Zhou XX, Hobman TC, Kortemme T, Wells JA. Proc Natl Acad Sci U S A. 2020 Nov 10;117(45):28046-28055. doi: 10.1073/pnas.2016093117. Epub 2020 Oct 22. PubMed 33093202.
Backbone
  Vector backbone: pFUSE
  Vector type: Mammalian Expression
Growth in bacteria
  Bacterial resistance: Bleocin (Zeocin), 50 μg/mL
  Growth temperature: 37°C
  Growth strain: DH5alpha
  Copy number: High Copy
Gene/Insert
  Gene/Insert name: ACE2
  Species: H. sapiens (human)
  Mutation: K31F/N33D/H34S/E35Q/H345L
  Entrez Gene: ACE2 (a.k.a. ACEH)
  Cloning method: Gibson Cloning
Terms and licenses: Academic/Nonprofit Terms; Industry Terms: Not Available to Industry
Depositor comments: Please visit https://doi.org/10.1101/2020.07.31.231746 for bioRxiv preprint.
How to cite: pCVD313 was a gift from Jim Wells (Addgene plasmid # 159771 ; http://n2t.net/addgene:159771 ; RRID:Addgene_159771)
